Addgene plasmid #103476: LSB-hsa-miR-3614-3p
Purpose: Used to sense miRNA activity using fluorescence based tools. hsa-miR-3614-3p target in 3' UTR of of mKate. miRNA activity can be measured by the repression of mKate2 relative to EBFP2 fluorescent proteins . Plasmid is inherently unstable; please see Depositor Comments
Depositing lab: Ron Weiss. Depositing organization: Massachusetts Institute of Technology. Publication: A mixed antagonistic/synergistic miRNA repression model enables accurate predictions of multi-input miRNA sensor activity. Gam JJ, Babb J, Weiss R. Nat Commun. 2018 Jun 22;9(1):2430. doi: 10.1038/s41467-018-04575-0. PubMed 29934631.
Backbone
  Vector backbone: Low Sensor Backbone (LSB)
  Vector type: Mammalian Expression, Synthetic Biology
Growth in bacteria
  Bacterial resistance: Ampicillin and Kanamycin, 100 & 50 μg/mL
  Growth temperature: 30°C
  Growth strain: NEB Stable
  Copy number: High Copy
Gene/Insert
  Gene/Insert name: hsa-miR-3614-3p target
  Species: H. sapiens (human)
  Entrez Gene: MIR3613
  Promoter: EF-1a
  Cloning method: Gibson Cloning
Terms and licenses: Academic/Nonprofit Terms; Industry Terms: Not Available to Industry
Depositor comments: Please note that this plasmid is inherently unstable due to a repeating poly A element. We recommend performing a diagnostic digest on multiple colonies upon receipt. The depositors would like to note the presence of several discrepancies between the depositor sequence and physical plasmid sequence. In particular, the sequences upstream and downstream of the puromycin coding region have 10 bp insertions which do not affect the ability to perform puromycin selection. The sequences for those regions within the physical plasmids are as follows: Upstream of Puro: GAATTCGACCGCCTGTCTCAAGGTGCCACC; Downstream of Puro: GCTTTGAGACTACGCGTGAATTCACTCCTC.
How to cite: LSB-hsa-miR-3614-3p was a gift from Ron Weiss (Addgene plasmid # 103476 ; http://n2t.net/addgene:103476 ; RRID:Addgene_103476)
