[The description below was written by a language model from this plasmid's Addgene catalogue record and pLannotate feature annotations shown in this document.]
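Description:
LSB-hsa-miR-3614-3p is a mammalian expression, synthetic-biology plasmid of about 11 kb, built on the Low Sensor Backbone (LSB) and designed to report the activity of the human microRNA hsa-miR-3614-3p by fluorescence. It replicates in E. coli from a high-copy ColE1/pUC-type origin and carries both AmpR (β-lactamase) and KanR (aminoglycoside phosphotransferase), so it is selected with ampicillin and kanamycin together. A puromycin N-acetyltransferase coding sequence followed by a rabbit β-globin poly(A) signal allows puromycin selection in mammalian cells, although no promoter for it is annotated in the feature table.

The payload consists of two parallel transcription units. Each is driven by the human EF-1α core promoter with its intron A, is flanked by Gateway attB4/attB1/attB2 scars left from assembly, and ends in a β-globin 3′ region and poly(A) signal. The first unit expresses the red fluorescent protein mKate2, and according to the record it holds the hsa-miR-3614-3p target in its 3′ UTR. The target itself is not annotated in the feature table but presumably lies in the unannotated stretch between attB2 and the β-globin sequences. The second unit expresses the blue protein EBFP2 without a target site and serves as an internal reference for delivery and expression level. When the miRNA is active in transfected cells it represses mKate2 but not EBFP2, so miRNA activity is measured as the drop in red fluorescence relative to blue.

The three repeated β-globin poly(A) elements make the plasmid inherently prone to recombination. The depositor also notes small discrepancies between the deposited sequence and the physical plasmid, including 10 bp insertions on either side of the puromycin coding region that do not impair selection. The record's Entrez gene field lists MIR3613, which does not match the construct's name.
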