Features (pLannotate 1.2.2; 28 found; start..end, strand, type, name):
     87..675     -  rep_origin     ori: high-copy-number ColE1/pMB1/pBR322/pUC origin of replication
    846..1706    -  CDS            AmpR: β-lactamase; bla; confers resistance to ampicillin, carbenicillin, and related antibiotics
   1707..1778    -  promoter       AmpR promoter: bla
   1857..2456    +  CDS            PuroR: puromycin N-acetyltransferase; pac from Streptomyces alboniger; confers resistance to puromycin
   2461..2541    +  CDS            HBB (fragment): HBB_PONPY - Experimental evidence at transcript level: Swiss-Prot protein existence level 2. Involved in oxygen transport from the lung to the various peripheral tissues. From Pongo pygmaeus (Bornean orangutan).
   2612..2667    +  polyA_signal   β-globin poly(A) signal: rabbit β-globin polyadenylation signal (Gil and Proudfoot, 1987)
   3646..3666    +  protein_bind   attB4: mutant version of attB; core recombination site for the Gateway® BP reaction BP Clonase™
   3734..3945    +  promoter       EF-1α core promoter: core promoter for human elongation factor EF-1α
   3946..4884    +  intron         EF-1α intron A: intron upstream of the start codon of human EF-1α
   4911..4931    +  protein_bind   attB1: mutant version of attB; core recombination site for the Gateway® BP reaction BP Clonase™
   4951..5646    +  CDS            mKate2: mKate2 is a basic (constitutively fluorescent) red fluorescent protein published in 2009, derived from Entacmaea quadricolor. It is reported to be a rapidly-maturing monomer with moderate acid sensitivity.
   5666..5690    -  protein_bind   attB2: mutant version of attB; recombination site for the Gateway® BP reaction BP Clonase™
   5838..5912    +  CDS            HBB (fragment): HBB_PONPY - Experimental evidence at transcript level: Swiss-Prot protein existence level 2. Involved in oxygen transport from the lung to the various peripheral tissues. From Pongo pygmaeus (Bornean orangutan).
   5983..6038    +  polyA_signal   β-globin poly(A) signal: rabbit β-globin polyadenylation signal (Gil and Proudfoot, 1987)
   6422..6447    +  misc_feature   SA: splice acceptor site
   7119..7139    +  protein_bind   attB4: mutant version of attB; core recombination site for the Gateway® BP reaction BP Clonase™
   7207..7418    +  promoter       EF-1α core promoter: core promoter for human elongation factor EF-1α
   7419..8357    +  intron         EF-1α intron A: intron upstream of the start codon of human EF-1α
   8384..8404    +  protein_bind   attB1: mutant version of attB; core recombination site for the Gateway® BP reaction BP Clonase™
   8415..9131    +  CDS            EBFP2: EBFP2 is a basic (constitutively fluorescent) blue fluorescent protein published in 2007, derived from Aequorea victoria. It is reported to be a rapidly-maturing monomer with moderate acid sensitivity.
   9139..9163    -  protein_bind   attB2: mutant version of attB; recombination site for the Gateway® BP reaction BP Clonase™
   9167..9247    +  CDS            HBB (fragment): HBB_PONPY - Experimental evidence at transcript level: Swiss-Prot protein existence level 2. Involved in oxygen transport from the lung to the various peripheral tissues. From Pongo pygmaeus (Bornean orangutan).
   9318..9373    +  polyA_signal   β-globin poly(A) signal: rabbit β-globin polyadenylation signal (Gil and Proudfoot, 1987)
   9756..9778    -  protein_bind   lac operator (fragment): The lac repressor binds to the lac operator to inhibit transcription in E. coli. This inhibition can be relieved by adding lactose or isopropyl-β-D-thiogalactopyranoside (IPTG). lac repressor encoded by lacI
   9782..9812    -  promoter       lac promoter: promoter for the E. coli lac operon
   9827..9848    -  protein_bind   CAP binding site: CAP binding activates transcription in the presence of cAMP. E. coli catabolite activator protein
   9861..9900    -  CDS            lacI (fragment): lac repressor; lacI; The lac repressor binds to the lac operator to inhibit transcription in E. coli. This inhibition can be relieved by adding lactose or isopropyl-β-D-thiogalactopyranoside (IPTG).
  10073..10882   +  CDS            KanR: aminoglycoside phosphotransferase; aph(3')-Ia; confers resistance to kanamycin in bacteria or G418 (Geneticin®) in eukaryotes
>Addgene plasmid #103476 | LSB-hsa-miR-3614-3p | depositor full sequence | sequence record 196001 | Full Sequence
AATTGAGGGGATAACGCAGGAAAGAACATGTGAGCAAAAGGCCAGCAAAAGGCCAGGAACCGTAAAAAGG
CCGCGTTGCTGGCGTTTTTCCATAGGCTCCGCCCCCCTGACGAGCATCACAAAAATCGACGCTCAAGTCA
GAGGTGGCGAAACCCGACAGGACTATAAAGATACCAGGCGTTTCCCCCTGGAAGCTCCCTCGTGCGCTCT
CCTGTTCCGACCCTGCCGCTTACCGGATACCTGTCCGCCTTTCTCCCTTCGGGAAGCGTGGCGCTTTCTC
ATAGCTCACGCTGTAGGTATCTCAGTTCGGTGTAGGTCGTTCGCTCCAAGCTGGGCTGTGTGCACGAACC
CCCCGTTCAGCCCGACCGCTGCGCCTTATCCGGTAACTATCGTCTTGAGTCCAACCCGGTAAGACACGAC
TTATCGCCACTGGCAGCAGCCACTGGTAACAGGATTAGCAGAGCGAGGTATGTAGGCGGTGCTACAGAGT
TCTTGAAGTGGTGGCCTAACTACGGCTACACTAGAAGAACAGTATTTGGTATCTGCGCTCTGCTGAAGCC
AGTTACCTTCGGAAAAAGAGTTGGTAGCTCTTGATCCGGCAAACAAACCACCGCTGGTAGCGGTGGTTTT
TTTGTTTGCAAGCAGCAGATTACGCGCAGAAAAAAAGGATCTCAAGAAGATCCTTTGATCTTTTCTACGG
GGTCTGACGCTCAGTGGAACGAAAACTCACGTTAAGGGATTTTGGTCATGAGATTATCAAAAAGGATCTT
CACCTAGATCCTTTTAAATTAAAAATGAAGTTTTAAATCAATCTAAAGTATATATGAGTAAACTTGGTCT
GACAGTTACCAATGCTTAATCAGTGAGGCACCTATCTCAGCGATCTGTCTATTTCGTTCATCCATAGTTG
CCTGACTCCCCGTCGTGTAGATAACTACGATACGGGAGGGCTTACCATCTGGCCCCAGTGCTGCAATGAT
ACCGCGAGAACCACGCTCACCGGCTCCAGATTTATCAGCAATAAACCAGCCAGCCGGAAGGGCCGAGCGC
AGAAGTGGTCCTGCAACTTTATCCGCCTCCATCCAGTCTATTAATTGTTGCCGGGAAGCTAGAGTAAGTA
GTTCGCCAGTTAATAGTTTGCGCAACGTTGTTGCCATTGCTACAGGCATCGTGGTGTCACGCTCGTCGTT
TGGTATGGCTTCATTCAGCTCCGGTTCCCAACGATCAAGGCGAGTTACATGATCCCCCATGTTGTGCAAA
AAAGCGGTTAGCTCCTTCGGTCCTCCGATCGTTGTCAGAAGTAAGTTGGCCGCAGTGTTATCACTCATGG
TTATGGCAGCACTGCATAATTCTCTTACTGTCATGCCATCCGTAAGATGCTTTTCTGTGACTGGTGAGTA
CTCAACCAAGTCATTCTGAGAATAGTGTATGCGGCGACCGAGTTGCTCTTGCCCGGCGTCAATACGGGAT
AATACCGCGCCACATAGCAGAACTTTAAAAGTGCTCATCATTGGAAAACGTTCTTCGGGGCGAAAACTCT
CAAGGATCTTACCGCTGTTGAGATCCAGTTCGATGTAACCCACTCGTGCACCCAACTGATCTTCAGCATC
TTTTACTTTCACCAGCGTTTCTGGGTGAGCAAAAACAGGAAGGCAAAATGCCGCAAAAAAGGGAATAAGG
GCGACACGGAAATGTTGAATACTCATACTCTTCCTTTTTCAATATTATTGAAGCATTTATCAGGGTTATT
GTCTCATGAGCGGATACATATTTGAATGTAGCTCCGAATTTCTCGAGGGCTTGTCGACGACGGCGGTCTC
CGTCGTCAGGATCATGAATTCGACCCGCCTGCCACCATGACCGAGTACAAGCCCACGGTGCGCCTCGCCA
CCCGCGACGACGTCCCCCGGGCCGTACGCACCCTCGCCGCCGCGTTCGCCGACTACCCCGCCACGCGCCA
CACCGTCGACCCGGACCGCCACATCGAGCGGGTCACCGAGCTGCAAGAACTCTTCCTCACGCGCGTCGGG
CTCGACATCGGCAAGGTGTGGGTCGCGGACGACGGCGCCGCGGTGGCGGTCTGGACCACGCCGGAGAGCG
TCGAAGCGGGGGCGGTGTTCGCCGAGATCGGCCCGCGCATGGCCGAGTTGAGCGGTTCCCGGCTGGCCGC
GCAGCAACAGATGGAAGGCCTCCTGGCGCCGCACCGGCCCAAGGAGCCCGCGTGGTTCCTGGCCACCGTC
GGCGTCTCGCCCGACCACCAGGGCAAGGGTCTGGGCAGCGCCGTCGTGCTCCCCGGAGTGGAGGCGGCCG
AGCGCGCCGGGGTGCCCGCCTTCCTGGAGACATCCGCGCCCCGCAACCTCCCCTTCTACGAGCGGCTCGG
CTTCACCGTCACCGCCGACGTCGAGGTGCCCGAAGGACCGCGCACCTGGTGCATGACCCGCAAGCCCGGT
GCCTGATACGCGTGAATTCACTCCTCAGGTGCAGGCTGCCTATCAGAAGGTGGTGGCTGGTGTGGCCAAT
GCCCTGGCTCACAAATACCACTGAGATCTTTTTCCCTCTGCCAAAAATTATGGGGACATCATGAAGCCCC
TTGAGCATCTGACTTCTGGCTAATAAAGGAAATTTATTTTCATTGCAATAGTGTGTTGGAATTTTTTGTG
TCTCTCACTCGGAAGGACATATGGGAGGGCAAATCATTTAAAACATCAGAATGAGTATTTGGTTTAGAGT
TTGGCAACATATGCCCATATGCTGGCTGCCATGAACAAAGGTTGGCTATAAAGAGGTCATCAGTATATGA
AACAGCCCCCTGCTGTCCATTCCTTATTCCATAGAAAAGCCTTGACTTGAGGTTAGATTTTTTTTATATT
TTGTTTTGTGTTATTTTTTTCTTTAACATCCCTAAAATTTTCCTTACATGTTTTACTAGCCAGATTTTTC
CTCCTCTCCTGACTACTCCCAGTCATAGCTGTCCCTCTTCTCTTATGGAGATCCCTCGACCTGCAGCCCA
AGCTTGAATTCTCTAGAATTACCCTGTTATCCCTATGCTTGGTTTACCGAGCTCTTATTGGTTTTCAAAC
TTCATTGACTGTGCCCAACGCGCCTGGGAGCTCACGGGGACAGCCCCCCCCCAAAGCCCCCAGGGATGTA
ATTACGTCCCTCCCCCGCTAGGGGGCAGCAGCGAGCCGCCCGGGGCTCCGCTCCGGTCCGGCGCTCCCCC
CGCATCCCCGAGCCGGCAGCGTGCGGGGACAGCCCGGGCACGGGGAAGGTGGCACGGGATCGCTTTCCTC
TGAACGCTTCTCGCTGCTCTTTGAGCCTGCAGACACCTGGGGGGATACGGGGAAAAAGCTAGGCTGAAAG
ACCGGTTCTTAGAATGACACGCGCCTGGGAGCTCACGGGGACAGCCCCCCCCCAAAGCCCCCAGGGATGT
AATTACGTCCCTCCCCCGCTAGGGGGCAGCAGCGAGCCGCCCGGGGCTCCGCTCCGGTCCGGCGCTCCCC
CCGCATCCCCGAGCCGGCAGCGTGCGGGGACAGCCCGGGCACGGGGAAGGTGGCACGGGATCGCTTTCCT
CTGAACGCTTCTCGCTGCTCTTTGAGCCTGCAGACACCTGGGGGGATACGGGGAAAAAGCTAACTTCTGA
GACGACAACTTTGTATAGAAAAGTTGGCTCCGAATTCGCCCTTGACAGCAGAGATCCAGTTTGGTTAATT
AATTGGCTCCGGTGCCCGTCAGTGGGCAGAGCGCACATCGCCCACAGTCCCCGAGAAGTTGTGGGGAGGG
GTCGGCAATTGAACCGGTGCCTAGAGAAGGTGGCGCGGGGTAAACTGGGAAAGTGATGTCGTGTACTGGC
TCCGCCTTTTTCCCGAGGGTGGGGGAGAACCGTATATAAGTGCAGTAGTCGCCGTGAACGTTCTTTTTCG
CAACGGGTTTGCCGCCAGAACACAGGTAAGTGCCGTGTGTGGTTCCCGCGGGCCTGGCCTCTTTACGGGT
TATGGCCCTTGCGTGCCTTGAATTACTTCCACCTGGCTGCAGTACGTGATTCTTGATCCCGAGCTTCGGG
TTGGAAGTGGGTGGGAGAGTTCGAGGCCTTGCGCTTAAGGAGCCCCTTCGCCTCGTGCTTGAGTTGAGGC
CTGGCCTGGGCGCTGGGGCCGCCGCGTGCGAATCTGGTGGCACCTTCGCGCCTGTCTCGCTGCTTTCGAT
AAGTCTCTAGCCATTTAAAATTTTTGATGACCTGCTGCGACGCTTTTTTTCTGGCAAGATAGTCTTGTAA
ATGCGGGCCAAGATCTGCACACTGGTATTTCGGTTTTTGGGGCCGCGGGCGGCGACGGGGCCCGTGCGTC
CCAGCGCACATGTTCGGCGAGGCGGGGCCTGCGAGCGCGGCCACCGAGAATCGGACGGGGGTAGTCTCAA
GCTGGCCGGCCTGCTCTGGTGCCTGGCCTCGCGCCGCCGTGTATCGCCCCGCCCTGGGCGGCAAGGCTGG
CCCGGTCGGCACCAGTTGCGTGAGCGGAAAGATGGCCGCTTCCCGGCCCTGCTGCAGGGAGCTCAAAATG
GAGGACGCGGCGCTCGGGAGAGCGGGCGGGTGAGTCACCCACACAAAGGAAAAGGGCCTTTCCGTCCTCA
GCCGTCGCTTCATGTGACTCCACGGAGTACCGGGCGCCGTCCAGGCACCTCGATTAGTTCTCGAGCTTTT
GGAGTACGTCGTCTTTAGGTTGGGGGGAGGGGTTTTATGCGATGGAGTTTCCCCACACTGAGTGGGTGGA
GACTGAAGTTAGGCCAGCTTGGCACTTGATGTAATTCTCCTTGGAATTTGCCCTTTTTGAGTTTGGATCT
TGGTTCATTCTCAAGCCTCAGACAGTGGTTCAAAGTTTTTTTCTTCCATTTCAGGTGTCGTGAGAAGGGC
GAATTCGACCCAAGTTTGTACAAAAAAGCAGGCTGGATCCAGGTGCCACCATGGTGAGCGAGCTGATTAA
GGAGAACATGCACATGAAGCTGTACATGGAGGGCACCGTGAACAACCACCACTTCAAGTGCACATCCGAG
GGCGAAGGCAAGCCCTACGAGGGCACCCAGACCATGAGAATCAAGGCGGTCGAGGGCGGCCCTCTCCCCT
TCGCCTTCGACATCCTGGCTACCAGCTTCATGTACGGCAGCAAAACCTTCATCAACCACACCCAGGGCAT
CCCCGACTTCTTTAAGCAGTCCTTCCCCGAGGGCTTCACATGGGAGAGAGTCACCACATACGAAGATGGG
GGCGTGCTGACCGCTACCCAGGACACCAGCCTCCAGGACGGCTGCCTCATCTACAACGTCAAGATCAGAG
GGGTGAACTTCCCATCCAACGGCCCTGTGATGCAGAAGAAAACACTCGGCTGGGAGGCCTCCACCGAGAC
ACTGTACCCCGCTGACGGCGGCCTGGAAGGCAGAGCCGACATGGCCCTGAAGCTCGTGGGCGGGGGCCAC
CTGATCTGCAACCTTAAGACCACATACAGATCCAAGAAACCCGCTAAGAACCTCAAGATGCCCGGCGTCT
ACTATGTGGACAGGAGACTGGAAAGAATCAAGGAGGCCGACAAAGAGACATACGTCGAGCAGCACGAGGT
GGCTGTGGCCAGATACTGCGACCTCCCTAGCAAACTGGGGCACAAACTTAATTGAGAATTCTACCACCCA
GCTTTCTTGTACAAAGTGGTACGTCTCAAGACCAGAGGTCTCTGCTTCTACGCTAAAAACACCAAGATCT
GAAGGCTAAAAACACCAAGATCTGAAGGCTAAAAACACCAAGATCTGAAGGCTAAAAACACCAAGATCTG
AAGGCTACAACCAGAAGAGACCTGTGCTTCACTCCTCAGGTGCAGGCTGCCTATCAGAAGGTGGTGGCTG
GTGTGGCCAATGCCCTGGCTCACAAATACCACTGAGATCTTTTTCCCTCTGCCAAAAATTATGGGGACAT
CATGAAGCCCCTTGAGCATCTGACTTCTGGCTAATAAAGGAAATTTATTTTCATTGCAATAGTGTGTTGG
AATTTTTTGTGTCTCTCACTCGGAAGGACATATGGGAGGGCAAATCATTTAAAACATCAGAATGAGTATT
TGGTTTAGAGTTTGGCAACATATGCCCATATGCTGGCTGCCATGAACAAAGGTTGGCTATAAAGAGGTCA
TCAGTATATGAAACAGCCCCCTGCTGTCCATTCCTTATTCCATAGAAAAGCCTTGACTTGAGGTTAGATT
TTTTTTATATTTTGTTTTGTGTTATTTTTTTCTTTAACATCCCTAAAATTTTCCTTACATGTTTTACTAG
CCAGATTTTTCCTCCTCTCCTGACTACTCCCAGTCATAGCTGTCCCTCTTCTCTTATGGAGATCCCGAGC
GGTGCGTTTTTATGCTTGTAGTATTGTATAATGTTTTTAAGATCCAAGCTTCTGACCTCTTCTCTTCCTC
CCACAGGGCCTCGAGACAATTGCATCGATGGTACCAGTGAAAGTCTGCAATGAATTCGAGTTGGCGCGCC
TGTCATTCTAAATCTCTCTTTCAGCCTAAAGCTTTTTCCCCGTATCCCCCCAGGTGTCTGCAGGCTCAAA
GAGCAGCGAGAAGCGTTCAGAGGAAAGCGATCCCGTGCCACCTTCCCCGTGCCCGGGCTGTCCCCGCACG
CTGCCGGCTCGGGGATGCGGGGGGAGCGCCGGACCGGAGCGGAGCCCCGGGCGGCTCGCTGCTGCCCCCT
AGCGGGGGAGGGACGTAATTACATCCCTGGGGGCTTTGGGAGGGGGCTGTCCCCGTGAGCTCCCAGGCGC
GCCTGTCATTCTAAATCTCTCTTTCAGCCTAAAGCTTTTTCCCCGTATCCCCCCAGGTGTCTGCAGGCTC
AAAGAGCAGCGAGAAGCGTTCAGAGGAAAGCGATCCCGTGCCACCTTCCCCGTGCCCGGGCTGTCCCCGC
ACGCTGCCGGCTCGGGGATGCGGGGGGAGCGCCGGACCGGAGCGGAGCCCCGGGCGGCTCGCTGCTGCCC
CCTAGCGGGGGAGGGACGTAATTACATCCCTGGGGGCTTTGGGGGGGGGCTGTCCCCGTGAGCTCCCAGG
CGCGCCAACTCGGTACCGTATCGATGTCGACGTTAACGCTAGTGATATCAACTTTGTATAGAAAAGTTGG
CTCCGAATTCGCCCTTGACAGCAGAGATCCAGTTTGGTTAATTAATTGGCTCCGGTGCCCGTCAGTGGGC
AGAGCGCACATCGCCCACAGTCCCCGAGAAGTTGTGGGGAGGGGTCGGCAATTGAACCGGTGCCTAGAGA
AGGTGGCGCGGGGTAAACTGGGAAAGTGATGTCGTGTACTGGCTCCGCCTTTTTCCCGAGGGTGGGGGAG
AACCGTATATAAGTGCAGTAGTCGCCGTGAACGTTCTTTTTCGCAACGGGTTTGCCGCCAGAACACAGGT
AAGTGCCGTGTGTGGTTCCCGCGGGCCTGGCCTCTTTACGGGTTATGGCCCTTGCGTGCCTTGAATTACT
TCCACCTGGCTGCAGTACGTGATTCTTGATCCCGAGCTTCGGGTTGGAAGTGGGTGGGAGAGTTCGAGGC
CTTGCGCTTAAGGAGCCCCTTCGCCTCGTGCTTGAGTTGAGGCCTGGCCTGGGCGCTGGGGCCGCCGCGT
GCGAATCTGGTGGCACCTTCGCGCCTGTCTCGCTGCTTTCGATAAGTCTCTAGCCATTTAAAATTTTTGA
TGACCTGCTGCGACGCTTTTTTTCTGGCAAGATAGTCTTGTAAATGCGGGCCAAGATCTGCACACTGGTA
TTTCGGTTTTTGGGGCCGCGGGCGGCGACGGGGCCCGTGCGTCCCAGCGCACATGTTCGGCGAGGCGGGG
CCTGCGAGCGCGGCCACCGAGAATCGGACGGGGGTAGTCTCAAGCTGGCCGGCCTGCTCTGGTGCCTGGC
CTCGCGCCGCCGTGTATCGCCCCGCCCTGGGCGGCAAGGCTGGCCCGGTCGGCACCAGTTGCGTGAGCGG
AAAGATGGCCGCTTCCCGGCCCTGCTGCAGGGAGCTCAAAATGGAGGACGCGGCGCTCGGGAGAGCGGGC
GGGTGAGTCACCCACACAAAGGAAAAGGGCCTTTCCGTCCTCAGCCGTCGCTTCATGTGACTCCACGGAG
TACCGGGCGCCGTCCAGGCACCTCGATTAGTTCTCGAGCTTTTGGAGTACGTCGTCTTTAGGTTGGGGGG
AGGGGTTTTATGCGATGGAGTTTCCCCACACTGAGTGGGTGGAGACTGAAGTTAGGCCAGCTTGGCACTT
GATGTAATTCTCCTTGGAATTTGCCCTTTTTGAGTTTGGATCTTGGTTCATTCTCAAGCCTCAGACAGTG
GTTCAAAGTTTTTTTCTTCCATTTCAGGTGTCGTGAGAAGGGCGAATTCGACCCAAGTTTGTACAAAAAA
GCAGGCTCGCCACCATGGTGAGCAAGGGCGAGGAGCTGTTCACCGGGGTGGTGCCCATCCTGGTCGAGCT
GGACGGCGACGTAAACGGCCACAAGTTCAGCGTGAGGGGCGAGGGCGAGGGCGATGCCACCAACGGCAAG
CTGACCCTGAAGTTCATCTGCACCACCGGCAAGCTGCCCGTGCCCTGGCCCACCCTCGTGACCACCCTGA
GCCACGGCGTGCAGTGCTTCGCCCGCTACCCCGACCACATGAAGCAGCACGACTTCTTCAAGTCCGCCAT
GCCCGAAGGCTACGTCCAGGAGCGCACCATCTTCTTCAAGGACGACGGCACCTACAAGACCCGCGCCGAG
GTGAAGTTCGAGGGCGACACCCTAGTGAACCGCATCGAGCTGAAGGGCGTCGACTTCAAGGAGGACGGCA
ACATCCTGGGGCACAAGCTGGAGTACAACTTCAACAGCCACAACATCTATATCATGGCCGTCAAGCAGAA
GAACGGCATCAAGGTGAACTTCAAGATCCGCCACAACGTGGAGGACGGCAGCGTGCAGCTCGCCGACCAC
TACCAGCAGAACACCCCCATCGGCGACGGCCCCGTGCTGCTGCCCGACAGCCACTACCTGAGCACCCAGT
CCGTGCTGAGCAAAGACCCCAACGAGAAGCGCGATCACATGGTCCTGCTGGAGTTCCGCACCGCCGCCGG
GATCACTCTCGGCATGGACGAGCTGTACAAGTAATACCACCCAGCTTTCTTGTACAAAGTGGTACGCGTG
AATTCACTCCTCAGGTGCAGGCTGCCTATCAGAAGGTGGTGGCTGGTGTGGCCAATGCCCTGGCTCACAA
ATACCACTGAGATCTTTTTCCCTCTGCCAAAAATTATGGGGACATCATGAAGCCCCTTGAGCATCTGACT
TCTGGCTAATAAAGGAAATTTATTTTCATTGCAATAGTGTGTTGGAATTTTTTGTGTCTCTCACTCGGAA
GGACATATGGGAGGGCAAATCATTTAAAACATCAGAATGAGTATTTGGTTTAGAGTTTGGCAACATATGC
CCATATGCTGGCTGCCATGAACAAAGGTTGGCTATAAAGAGGTCATCAGTATATGAAACAGCCCCCTGCT
GTCCATTCCTTATTCCATAGAAAAGCCTTGACTTGAGGTTAGATTTTTTTTATATTTTGTTTTGTGTTAT
TTTTTTCTTTAACATCCCTAAAATTTTCCTTACATGTTTTACTAGCCAGATTTTTCCTCCTCTCCTGACT
ACTCCCAGTCATAGCTGTCCCTCTTCTCTTATGGAGATCCCTCGACCTGCAGCCCAAGCTTGGCGTAATC
ATGGTCATAGCTGTTTCCTGTGTGAAATTGTTATCCGCTCACAATTCCACACAACATACGAGCCGGAAGC
ATAAAGTGTAAAGCCTGGGGTGCCTAATGAGTGAGCTAACTCACATTAATTGCGTTGCGCTCACTGCCCG
CTTTCCAGTCGGGAAACCTGTCGTGCCAGCGGATCGACAGTACTAAGCTTGGTCTAATACCCAATCTCTC
GTCTTATCCAGATGTTTTATACGCCTCTGGCCCGTGTCTCAAAATCTCTGATGTTACATTGCACAAGATA
AAATAATATCATCATGAACAATAAAACTGTCTGCTTACATAAACAGTAATACAAGGGGTGTTATGAGCCA
TATTCAACGGGAAACGTCGAGGCCGCGATTAAATTCCAACATGGATGCTGATTTATATGGGTATAAATGG
GCTCGCGATAATGTCGGGCAATCAGGTGCGACAATCTATCGCTTGTATGGGAAGCCCGATGCGCCAGAGT
TGTTTCTGAAACATGGCAAAGGTAGCGTTGCCAATGATGTTACAGATGAGATGGTCAGACTAAACTGGCT
GACGGAATTTATGCCTCTTCCGACCATCAAGCATTTTATCCGTACTCCTGATGATGCATGGTTACTCACC
ACTGCGATCCCCGGAAAAACAGCATTCCAGGTATTAGAAGAATATCCTGATTCAGGTGAAAATATTGTTG
ATGCGCTGGCAGTGTTCCTGCGCCGGTTGCATTCGATTCCTGTTTGTAATTGTCCTTTTAACAGCGATCG
CGTATTTCGTCTCGCTCAGGCGCAATCACGAATGAATAACGGTTTGGTTGATGCGAGTGATTTTGATGAC
GAGCGTAATGGCTGGCCTGTTGAACAAGTCTGGAAAGAAATGCATAAACTTTTGCCATTCTCACCGGATT
CAGTCGTCACTCATGGTGATTTCTCACTTGATAACCTTATTTTTGACGAGGGGAAATTAATAGGTTGTAT
TGATGTTGGACGAGTCGGAATCGCAGACCGATACCAGGATCTTGCCATCCTATGGAACTGCCTCGGTGAG
TTTTCTCCTTCATTACAGAAACGGCTTTTTCAAAAATATGGTATTGATAATCCTGATATGAATAAATTGC
AGTTTCATTTGATGCTCGATGAGTTTTTCTAATCAGAATTGGTTAATTGGTTGTAACACTGGCAGAGCAT
TACGCTGACTTGACGGGACGGCGCAAGCTCATGACCAAAATCCCTTAACGTGAGTTACGCGTCGTTCCAC
TGAGCGTCAGAGGTATCACTAGTATTACAGAGGTAAGTTATAACAGTCGCCTAACCC
