>Addgene plasmid #103476 | LSB-hsa-miR-3614-3p | depositor partial sequence | sequence record 196002 | hsa-miR-3614-3p target
AAAACACCAAGATCTGAAGGCTA
