>Addgene plasmid #103476 | LSB-hsa-miR-3614-3p | addgene partial sequence | sequence record 270950 | mKate2-F 5'-ACCCGCTAAGAACCTCAAGA-3'
TCAAGGAGGCCGACAAAGAGACATACGTCGAGCAGCACGAGGTGGCTGTGGCCAGATACTGCGACCTCCC
TAGCAAACTGGGGCACAAACTTAATTGAGAATTCTACCACCCAGCTTTCTTGTACAAAGTGGTACGTCTC
AAGACCAGAGGTCTCTGCTTCTACGCTAAAAACACCAAGATCTGAAGGCTAAAAACACCAAGATCTGAAG
GCTAAAAACACCAAGATCTGAAGGCTAAAAACACCAAGATCTGAAGGCTACAACCAGAAGAGACCTGTGC
TTCACTCCTCAGGTGCAGGCTGCCTATCAGAAGGTGGTGGCTGGTGTGGCCAATGCCCTGGCTCACAAAT
ACCACTGAGATCTTTTTCCCTCTGCCAAAAATTATGGGGACATCATGAAGCCCCTTGAGCATCTGACTTC
TGGCTAATAAAGGAAATTTATTTTCATTGCAATAGTGTGTTGG
